Addgene plasmid #77792: TAB1 gRNA (BRDN0001147791)
Purpose: 3rd generation lentiviral gRNA plasmid targeting human TAB1
Depositing lab: John Doench & David Root. Depositing organization: Broad Institute. Publication: Optimized sgRNA design to maximize activity and minimize off-target effects of CRISPR-Cas9. Doench JG, Fusi N, Sullender M, Hegde M, Vaimberg EW, Donovan KF, Smith I, Tothova Z, Wilen C, Orchard R, Virgin HW, Listgarten J, Root DE. Nat Biotechnol. 2016 Jan 18. doi: 10.1038/nbt.3437. PubMed 26780180.
Backbone
  Vector backbone: lentiGuide-Puro
  Backbone manufacturer: Zhang Lab (Addgene plasmid # 52963)
  Vector type: Mammalian Expression, Lentiviral, CRISPR
  Selectable markers: Puromycin
Growth in bacteria
  Bacterial resistance: Ampicillin, 100 μg/mL
  Growth temperature: 37°C
  Growth strain: DH5alpha
  Copy number: High Copy
Gene/Insert
  Gene/Insert name: TAB1 (alt names: TAB1; NM_006116.2)
  gRNA/shRNA sequence: GGGGTTGTACAAGGCCCTAG
  Species: H. sapiens (human)
  Entrez Gene: TAB1 (a.k.a. 3'-Tab1, MAP3K7IP1)
  Promoter: hU6
  Cloning method: Unknown
  Sequencing primers: 5′ U6-F; 3′ pS2-R
Terms and licenses: Academic/Nonprofit Terms; Industry Terms: Not Available to Industry
Depositor comments: The gRNA was designed to target the following Genbank reference sequence(s): NM_006116.2,NM_153497.2. Note that this plasmid does NOT contain Cas9. It should be used in conjunction with lentiCas9-Blast (Addgene #52962) or otherwise with cell lines already expressing Cas9. Browse the full kinome gRNA library at http://www.addgene.org/pooled-library/broadgpp-human-kinome/ or visit http://www.broadinstitute.org/rnai/public/ for detailed protocols and information.
How to cite: TAB1 gRNA (BRDN0001147791) was a gift from John Doench & David Root (Addgene plasmid # 77792 ; http://n2t.net/addgene:77792 ; RRID:Addgene_77792)
