[The description below was written by a language model from this plasmid's Addgene catalogue record and pLannotate feature annotations shown in this document.]
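Description:
TAB1 gRNA (BRDN0001147791) is a third-generation lentiviral guide RNA plasmid built on the lentiGuide-Puro backbone and designed to target human TAB1 (also known as MAP3K7IP1) for CRISPR-Cas9 editing in mammalian cells. It is maintained in E. coli as a high-copy plasmid through a ColE1/pUC-type origin and selected with ampicillin via the β-lactamase gene. The backbone also carries an f1 origin, an SV40 origin and poly(A) signal, and remnants of lac and phage promoter sequences.

The lentiviral transfer cassette begins with an RSV promoter fused to a truncated HIV-1 5' LTR, which makes genomic RNA production Tat-independent. This is followed by the Ψ packaging signal with a partial gag sequence and the Rev response element for nuclear export of the unspliced RNA. It ends with a self-inactivating ΔU3 3' LTR. Within this unit, a human U6 RNA polymerase III promoter drives the TAB1-specific spacer joined to the Streptococcus pyogenes gRNA scaffold. A cPPT/CTS element sits downstream to aid nuclear import of the preintegration complex. A separate EF-1α core promoter with its intron A expresses puromycin N-acetyltransferase, allowing selection of transduced cells, and a WPRE enhances transcript expression.

The plasmid does not encode Cas9, so it must be paired with a Cas9-expressing lentivirus or used in cells that already express Cas9. The guide was designed against two TAB1 reference transcripts and belongs to a human kinome gRNA collection produced alongside work on optimised sgRNA design. It is typically used for TAB1 knockout studies.
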