Features (pLannotate 1.2.2; 29 found; start..end, strand, type, name):
     14..80      +  CDS            small t antigen (fragment): SV40 (simian virus 40) small t antigen
    106..317     +  promoter       EF-1α core promoter: core promoter for human elongation factor EF-1α
    318..1256    +  intron         EF-1α intron A: intron upstream of the start codon of human EF-1α
   1278..1877    +  CDS            PuroR (fragment): puromycin N-acetyltransferase; pac from Streptomyces; confers resistance to puromycin
   1893..2481    +  misc_feature   WPRE: woodchuck hepatitis virus posttranscriptional regulatory element
   2532..2551    +  misc_feature   cPPT/CTS (fragment): central polypurine tract and central termination sequence of HIV-1
   2553..2786    +  LTR            3' LTR (ΔU3): self-inactivating 3' long terminal repeat (LTR) from HIV-1
   2864..2985    +  polyA_signal   SV40 poly(A) signal: SV40 polyadenylation signal
   3025..3160    +  rep_origin     SV40 ori: SV40 origin of replication
   3181..3199    -  promoter       T7 promoter: promoter for bacteriophage T7 RNA polymerase
   3207..3362    +  CDS            lacZα (fragment): LacZα fragment of β-galactosidase; lacZ fragment
   3367..3795    +  rep_origin     f1 ori (sequence partly withheld): f1 bacteriophage origin of replication; arrow indicates direction of (+) strand synthesis
   3848..3952    +  promoter       AmpR promoter: bla
   3953..4813    +  CDS            AmpR: β-lactamase; bla; confers resistance to ampicillin, carbenicillin, and related antibiotics
   4984..5572    +  rep_origin     ori: high-copy-number ColE1/pMB1/pBR322/pUC origin of replication
   5755..5847    +  CDS            lacI (fragment): lac repressor; lacI; The lac repressor binds to the lac operator to inhibit transcription in E. coli. This inhibition can be relieved by adding lactose or isopropyl-β-D-thiogalactopyranoside (IPTG).
   5860..5881    +  protein_bind   CAP binding site: CAP binding activates transcription in the presence of cAMP. E. coli catabolite activator protein
   5896..5926    +  promoter       lac promoter: promoter for the E. coli lac operon
   5934..5950    +  protein_bind   lac operator: The lac repressor binds to the lac operator to inhibit transcription in E. coli. This inhibition can be relieved by adding lactose or isopropyl-β-D-thiogalactopyranoside (IPTG). lac repressor encoded by lacI
   5995..6013    +  promoter       T3 promoter: promoter for bacteriophage T3 RNA polymerase
   6041..6267    +  promoter       RSV promoter: Rous sarcoma virus enhancer/promoter
   6268..6448    +  LTR            5' LTR (truncated): truncated 5' long terminal repeat (LTR) from HIV-1
   6495..6620    +  misc_feature   HIV-1 Ψ: packaging signal of human immunodeficiency virus type 1
   6604..6967    +  CDS            HIV-1 gag (fragment): gag protein from human immunodeficiency virus 1; gag
   7113..7346    +  misc_feature   RRE: The Rev response element (RRE) of HIV-1 allows for Rev-dependent mRNA export from the nucleus to the cytoplasm.
   7723..7749    +  CDS            Rev (fragment): human immunodeficiency virus 1 (HIV-1) Rev protein; rev; enhances nuclear export of unspliced and incompletely spliced viral mRNAs
   7753..7993    +  promoter       U6 promoter: RNA polymerase III promoter for human U6 snRNA
   8023..8098    +  misc_RNA       gRNA scaffold: guide RNA scaffold for the Streptococcus pyogenes CRISPR/Cas9 system
   8154..8271    +  misc_feature   cPPT/CTS: central polypurine tract and central termination sequence of HIV-1
>Addgene plasmid #77792 | TAB1 gRNA (BRDN0001147791) | addgene full sequence | sequence record 188424 | Addgene Assembled Sequence
CCCGGGTGCAAAGATGGATAAAGTTTTAAACAGAGAGGAATCTTTGCAGCTAATGGACCTTCTAGGTCTT
GAAAGGAGTGGGAATTGGCTCCGGTGCCCGTCAGTGGGCAGAGCGCACATCGCCCACAGTCCCCGAGAAG
TTGGGGGGAGGGGTCGGCAATTGATCCGGTGCCTAGAGAAGGTGGCGCGGGGTAAACTGGGAAAGTGATG
TCGTGTACTGGCTCCGCCTTTTTCCCGAGGGTGGGGGAGAACCGTATATAAGTGCAGTAGTCGCCGTGAA
CGTTCTTTTTCGCAACGGGTTTGCCGCCAGAACACAGGTAAGTGCCGTGTGTGGTTCCCGCGGGCCTGGC
CTCTTTACGGGTTATGGCCCTTGCGTGCCTTGAATTACTTCCACCTGGCTGCAGTACGTGATTCTTGATC
CCGAGCTTCGGGTTGGAAGTGGGTGGGAGAGTTCGAGGCCTTGCGCTTAAGGAGCCCCTTCGCCTCGTGC
TTGAGTTGAGGCCTGGCCTGGGCGCTGGGGCCGCCGCGTGCGAATCTGGTGGCACCTTCGCGCCTGTCTC
GCTGCTTTCGATAAGTCTCTAGCCATTTAAAATTTTTGATGACCTGCTGCGACGCTTTTTTTCTGGCAAG
ATAGTCTTGTAAATGCGGGCCAAGATCTGCACACTGGTATTTCGGTTTTTGGGGCCGCGGGCGGCGACGG
GGCCCGTGCGTCCCAGCGCACATGTTCGGCGAGGCGGGGCCTGCGAGCGCGGCCACCGAGAATCGGACGG
GGGTAGTCTCAAGCTGGCCGGCCTGCTCTGGTGCCTGGCCTCGCGCCGCCGTGTATCGCCCCGCCCTGGG
CGGCAAGGCTGGCCCGGTCGGCACCAGTTGCGTGAGCGGAAAGATGGCCGCTTCCCGGCCCTGCTGCAGG
GAGCTCAAAATGGAGGACGCGGCGCTCGGGAGAGCGGGCGGGTGAGTCACCCACACAAAGGAAAAGGGCC
TTTCCGTCCTCAGCCGTCGCTTCATGTGACTCCACGGAGTACCGGGCGCCGTCCAGGCACCTCGATTAGT
TCTCGAGCTTTTGGAGTACGTCGTCTTTAGGTTGGGGGGAGGGGTTTTATGCGATGGAGTTTCCCCACAC
TGAGTGGGTGGAGACTGAAGTTAGGCCAGCTTGGCACTTGATGTAATTCTCCTTGGAATTTGCCCTTTTT
GAGTTTGGATCTTGGTTCATTCTCAAGCCTCAGACAGTGGTTCAAAGTTTTTTTCTTCCATTTCAGGTGT
CGTGACGTACGGCCACCATGACCGAGTACAAGCCCACGGTGCGCCTCGCCACCCGCGACGACGTCCCCAG
GGCCGTACGCACCCTCGCCGCCGCGTTCGCCGACTACCCCGCCACGCGCCACACCGTCGATCCGGACCGC
CACATCGAGCGGGTCACCGAGCTGCAAGAACTCTTCCTCACGCGCGTCGGGCTCGACATCGGCAAGGTGT
GGGTCGCGGACGACGGCGCCGCCGTGGCGGTCTGGACCACGCCGGAGAGCGTCGAAGCGGGGGCGGTGTT
CGCCGAGATCGGCCCGCGCATGGCCGAGTTGAGCGGTTCCCGGCTGGCCGCGCAGCAACAGATGGAAGGC
CTCCTGGCGCCGCACCGGCCCAAGGAGCCCGCGTGGTTCCTGGCCACCGTCGGAGTCTCGCCCGACCACC
AGGGCAAGGGTCTGGGCAGCGCCGTCGTGCTCCCCGGAGTGGAGGCGGCCGAGCGCGCCGGGGTGCCCGC
CTTCCTGGAGACCTCCGCGCCCCGCAACCTCCCCTTCTACGAGCGGCTCGGCTTCACCGTCACCGCCGAC
GTCGAGGTGCCCGAAGGACCGCGCACCTGGTGCATGACCCGCAAGCCCGGTGCCTGAACGCGTTAAGTCG
ACAATCAACCTCTGGATTACAAAATTTGTGAAAGATTGACTGGTATTCTTAACTATGTTGCTCCTTTTAC
GCTATGTGGATACGCTGCTTTAATGCCTTTGTATCATGCTATTGCTTCCCGTATGGCTTTCATTTTCTCC
TCCTTGTATAAATCCTGGTTGCTGTCTCTTTATGAGGAGTTGTGGCCCGTTGTCAGGCAACGTGGCGTGG
TGTGCACTGTGTTTGCTGACGCAACCCCCACTGGTTGGGGCATTGCCACCACCTGTCAGCTCCTTTCCGG
GACTTTCGCTTTCCCCCTCCCTATTGCCACGGCGGAACTCATCGCCGCCTGCCTTGCCCGCTGCTGGACA
GGGGCTCGGCTGTTGGGCACTGACAATTCCGTGGTGTTGTCGGGGAAATCATCGTCCTTTCCTTGGCTGC
TCGCCTGTGTTGCCACCTGGATTCTGCGCGGGACGTCCTTCTGCTACGTCCCTTCGGCCCTCAATCCAGC
GGACCTTCCTTCCCGCGGCCTGCTGCCGGCTCTGCGGCCTCTTCCGCGTCTTCGCCTTCGCCCTCAGACG
AGTCGGATCTCCCTTTGGGCCGCCTCCCCGCGTCGACTTTAAGACCAATGACTTACAAGGCAGCTGTAGA
TCTTAGCCACTTTTTAAAAGAAAAGGGGGGACTGGAAGGGCTAATTCACTCCCAACGAAGACAAGATCTG
CTTTTTGCTTGTACTGGGTCTCTCTGGTTAGACCAGATCTGAGCCTGGGAGCTCTCTGGCTAACTAGGGA
ACCCACTGCTTAAGCCTCAATAAAGCTTGCCTTGAGTGCTTCAAGTAGTGTGTGCCCGTCTGTTGTGTGA
CTCTGGTAACTAGAGATCCCTCAGACCCTTTTAGTCAGTGTGGAAAATCTCTAGCAGTACGTATAGTAGT
TCATGTCATCTTATTATTCAGTATTTATAACTTGCAAAGAAATGAATATCAGAGAGTGAGAGGAACTTGT
TTATTGCAGCTTATAATGGTTACAAATAAAGCAATAGCATCACAAATTTCACAAATAAAGCATTTTTTTC
ACTGCATTCTAGTTGTGGTTTGTCCAAACTCATCAATGTATCTTATCATGTCTGGCTCTAGCTATCCCGC
CCCTAACTCCGCCCATCCCGCCCCTAACTCCGCCCAGTTCCGCCCATTCTCCGCCCCATGGCTGACTAAT
TTTTTTTATTTATGCAGAGGCCGAGGCCGCCTCGGCCTCTGAGCTATTCCAGAAGTAGTGAGGAGGCTTT
TTTGGAGGCCTAGGGACGTACCCAATTCGCCCTATAGTGAGTCGTATTACGCGCGCTCACTGGCCGTCGT
TTTACAACGTCGTGACTGGGAAAACCCTGGCGTTACCCAACTTAATCGCCTTGCAGCACATCCCCCTTTC
GCCAGCTGGCGTAATAGCGAAGAGGCCCGCACCGATCGCCCTTCCCAACAGTTGCGCAGCCTGAATGGCG
AATGGG
[124 nt withheld, positions 3367-3490]
C
[91 nt withheld, positions 3492-3582]
A
[49 nt withheld, positions 3584-3632]
CCTTTGACGTTGGAGTCCACGTTCTTT
[37 nt withheld, positions 3660-3696]
ACCCTATCTCGGTCTATTCTTTTGATTTATAAGGGATTTTGCCGATTTCGGCCTATTGGTTAAAAAATGA
GCTGATTTAACAAAAATTTAACGCGAATTTTAACAAAATATTAACGCTTACAATTTAGGTGGCACTTTTC
GGGGAAATGTGCGCGGAACCCCTATTTGTTTATTTTTCTAAATACATTCAAATATGTATCCGCTCATGAG
ACAATAACCCTGATAAATGCTTCAATAATATTGAAAAAGGAAGAGTATGAGTATTCAACATTTCCGTGTC
GCCCTTATTCCCTTTTTTGCGGCATTTTGCCTTCCTGTTTTTGCTCACCCAGAAACGCTGGTGAAAGTAA
AAGATGCTGAAGATCAGTTGGGTGCACGAGTGGGTTACATCGAACTGGATCTCAACAGCGGTAAGATCCT
TGAGAGTTTTCGCCCCGAAGAACGTTTTCCAATGATGAGCACTTTTAAAGTTCTGCTATGTGGCGCGGTA
TTATCCCGTATTGACGCCGGGCAAGAGCAACTCGGTCGCCGCATACACTATTCTCAGAATGACTTGGTTG
AGTACTCACCAGTCACAGAAAAGCATCTTACGGATGGCATGACAGTAAGAGAATTATGCAGTGCTGCCAT
AACCATGAGTGATAACACTGCGGCCAACTTACTTCTGACAACGATCGGAGGACCGAAGGAGCTAACCGCT
TTTTTGCACAACATGGGGGATCATGTAACTCGCCTTGATCGTTGGGAACCGGAGCTGAATGAAGCCATAC
CAAACGACGAGCGTGACACCACGATGCCTGTAGCAATGGCAACAACGTTGCGCAAACTATTAACTGGCGA
ACTACTTACTCTAGCTTCCCGGCAACAATTAATAGACTGGATGGAGGCGGATAAAGTTGCAGGACCACTT
CTGCGCTCGGCCCTTCCGGCTGGCTGGTTTATTGCTGATAAATCTGGAGCCGGTGAGCGTGGGTCTCGCG
GTATCATTGCAGCACTGGGGCCAGATGGTAAGCCCTCCCGTATCGTAGTTATCTACACGACGGGGAGTCA
GGCAACTATGGATGAACGAAATAGACAGATCGCTGAGATAGGTGCCTCACTGATTAAGCATTGGTAACTG
TCAGACCAAGTTTACTCATATATACTTTAGATTGATTTAAAACTTCATTTTTAATTTAAAAGGATCTAGG
TGAAGATCCTTTTTGATAATCTCATGACCAAAATCCCTTAACGTGAGTTTTCGTTCCACTGAGCGTCAGA
CCCCGTAGAAAAGATCAAAGGATCTTCTTGAGATCCTTTTTTTCTGCGCGTAATCTGCTGCTTGCAAACA
AAAAAACCACCGCTACCAGCGGTGGTTTGTTTGCCGGATCAAGAGCTACCAACTCTTTTTCCGAAGGTAA
CTGGCTTCAGCAGAGCGCAGATACCAAATACTGTTCTTCTAGTGTAGCCGTAGTTAGGCCACCACTTCAA
GAACTCTGTAGCACCGCCTACATACCTCGCTCTGCTAATCCTGTTACCAGTGGCTGCTGCCAGTGGCGAT
AAGTCGTGTCTTACCGGGTTGGACTCAAGACGATAGTTACCGGATAAGGCGCAGCGGTCGGGCTGAACGG
GGGGTTCGTGCACACAGCCCAGCTTGGAGCGAACGACCTACACCGAACTGAGATACCTACAGCGTGAGCT
ATGAGAAAGCGCCACGCTTCCCGAAGGGAGAAAGGCGGACAGGTATCCGGTAAGCGGCAGGGTCGGAACA
GGAGAGCGCACGAGGGAGCTTCCAGGGGGAAACGCCTGGTATCTTTATAGTCCTGTCGGGTTTCGCCACC
TCTGACTTGAGCGTCGATTTTTGTGATGCTCGTCAGGGGGGCGGAGCCTATGGAAAAACGCCAGCAACGC
GGCCTTTTTACGGTTCCTGGCCTTTTGCTGGCCTTTTGCTCACATGTTCTTTCCTGCGTTATCCCCTGAT
TCTGTGGATAACCGTATTACCGCCTTTGAGTGAGCTGATACCGCTCGCCGCAGCCGAACGACCGAGCGCA
GCGAGTCAGTGAGCGAGGAAGCGGAAGAGCGCCCAATACGCAAACCGCCTCTCCCCGCGCGTTGGCCGAT
TCATTAATGCAGCTGGCACGACAGGTTTCCCGACTGGAAAGCGGGCAGTGAGCGCAACGCAATTAATGTG
AGTTAGCTCACTCATTAGGCACCCCAGGCTTTACACTTTATGCTTCCGGCTCGTATGTTGTGTGGAATTG
TGAGCGGATAACAATTTCACACAGGAAACAGCTATGACCATGATTACGCCAAGCGCGCAATTAACCCTCA
CTAAAGGGAACAAAAGCTGGAGCTGCAAGCTTAATGTAGTCTTATGCAATACTCTTGTAGTCTTGCAACA
TGGTAACGATGAGTTAGCAACATGCCTTACAAGGAGAGAAAAAGCACCGTGCATGCCGATTGGTGGAAGT
AAGGTGGTACGATCGTGCCTTATTAGGAAGGCAACAGACGGGTCTGACATGGATTGGACGAACCACTGAA
TTGCCGCATTGCAGAGATATTGTATTTAAGTGCCTAGCTCGATACATAAACGGGTCTCTCTGGTTAGACC
AGATCTGAGCCTGGGAGCTCTCTGGCTAACTAGGGAACCCACTGCTTAAGCCTCAATAAAGCTTGCCTTG
AGTGCTTCAAGTAGTGTGTGCCCGTCTGTTGTGTGACTCTGGTAACTAGAGATCCCTCAGACCCTTTTAG
TCAGTGTGGAAAATCTCTAGCAGTGGCGCCCGAACAGGGACTTGAAAGCGAAAGGGAAACCAGAGGAGCT
CTCTCGACGCAGGACTCGGCTTGCTGAAGCGCGCACGGCAAGAGGCGAGGGGCGGCGACTGGTGAGTACG
CCAAAAATTTTGACTAGCGGAGGCTAGAAGGAGAGAGATGGGTGCGAGAGCGTCAGTATTAAGCGGGGGA
GAATTAGATCGCGATGGGAAAAAATTCGGTTAAGGCCAGGGGGAAAGAAAAAATATAAATTAAAACATAT
AGTATGGGCAAGCAGGGAGCTAGAACGATTCGCAGTTAATCCTGGCCTGTTAGAAACATCAGAAGGCTGT
AGACAAATACTGGGACAGCTACAACCATCCCTTCAGACAGGATCAGAAGAACTTAGATCATTATATAATA
CAGTAGCAACCCTCTATTGTGTGCATCAAAGGATAGAGATAAAAGACACCAAGGAAGCTTTAGACAAGAT
AGAGGAAGAGCAAAACAAAAGTAAGACCACCGCACAGCAAGCGGCCGCTGATCTTCAGACCTGGAGGAGG
AGATATGAGGGACAATTGGAGAAGTGAATTATATAAATATAAAGTAGTAAAAATTGAACCATTAGGAGTA
GCACCCACCAAGGCAAAGAGAAGAGTGGTGCAGAGAGAAAAAAGAGCAGTGGGAATAGGAGCTTTGTTCC
TTGGGTTCTTGGGAGCAGCAGGAAGCACTATGGGCGCAGCGTCAATGACGCTGACGGTACAGGCCAGACA
ATTATTGTCTGGTATAGTGCAGCAGCAGAACAATTTGCTGAGGGCTATTGAGGCGCAACAGCATCTGTTG
CAACTCACAGTCTGGGGCATCAAGCAGCTCCAGGCAAGAATCCTGGCTGTGGAAAGATACCTAAAGGATC
AACAGCTCCTGGGGATTTGGGGTTGCTCTGGAAAACTCATTTGCACCACTGCTGTGCCTTGGAATGCTAG
TTGGAGTAATAAATCTCTGGAACAGATTTGGAATCACACGACCTGGATGGAGTGGGACAGAGAAATTAAC
AATTACACAAGCTTAATACACTCCTTAATTGAAGAATCGCAAAACCAGCAAGAAAAGAATGAACAAGAAT
TATTGGAATTAGATAAATGGGCAAGTTTGTGGAATTGGTTTAACATAACAAATTGGCTGTGGTATATAAA
ATTATTCATAATGATAGTAGGAGGCTTGGTAGGTTTAAGAATAGTTTTTGCTGTACTTTCTATAGTGAAT
AGAGTTAGGCAGGGATATTCACCATTATCGTTTCAGACCCACCTCCCAACCCCGAGGGGACCCAGAGAGG
GCCTATTTCCCATGATTCCTTCATATTTGCATATACGATACAAGGCTGTTAGAGAGATAATTAGAATTAA
TTTGACTGTAAACACAAAGATATTAGTACAAAATACGTGACGTAGAAAGTAATAATTTCTTGGGTAGTTT
GCAGTTTTAAAATTATGTTTTAAAATGGACTATCATATGCTTACCGTAACTTGAAAGTATTTCGATTTCT
TGGCTTTATATATCTTGTGGAAAGGACGAAACACCGGGGGTTGTACAAGGCCCTAGGTTTTAGAGCTAGA
AATAGCAAGTTAAAATAAGGCTAGTCCGTTATCAACTTGAAAAAGTGGCACCGAGTCGGTGCTTTTTTAA
GCTTGGCGTAACTAGATCTTGAGACAAATGGCAGTATTCATCCACAATTTTAAAAGAAAAGGGGGGATTG
GGGGGTACAGTGCAGGGGAAAGAATAGTAGACATAATAGCAACAGACATACAAACTAAAGAATTACAAAA
ACAAATTACAAAAATTCAAAATTTTCGGGTTTATTACAGGGACAGCAGAGATCCACTTTGGCGCCGGCTC
GAGGGGG
