>Addgene plasmid #77792 | TAB1 gRNA (BRDN0001147791) | depositor partial sequence | sequence record 145252 | Target Sequence
GGGGTTGTACAAGGCCCTAG
