>Addgene plasmid #77792 | TAB1 gRNA (BRDN0001147791) | addgene partial sequence | sequence record 188423 | hU6-F
TAGAAAGTAATAATTTCTTGGGTAGTTTGCAGTTTTAAAATTATGTTTTAAAATGGACTATCATATGCTT
ACCGTAACTTGAAAGTATTTCGATTTCTTGGCTTTATATATCTTGTGGAAAGGACGAAACACCGGGGGTT
GTACAAGGCCCTAGGTTTTAGAGCTAGAAATAGCAAGTTAAAATAAGGCTAGTCCGTTATCAACTTGAAA
AAGTGGCACCGAGTCGGTGCTTTTTTAAGCTTGGCGTAACTAGATCTTGAGACAAATGGCAGTATTCATC
CACAATTTTAAAAGAAAAGGGGGGATTGGGGGGTACAGTGCAGGGGAAAGAATAGTAGACATAATAGCAA
CAGACATACAAACTAAAGAATTACAAAAACAAATTACAAAAATTCAAAATTTTCGGGTTTATTACAGGGA
CAGCAGAGATCCACTTTGGCGCCGGCTCGAGGGGGCCCGGGTGCAAAGATGGATAAAGTTTTAAACAGAG
AGGAATCTTTGCAGCTAATGGACCTTCTAGGTCTTGAAAGGAGTGGGAATTGGCTCCGGTGCCCGTCAGT
GGGCAGAGCG
